Addgene plasmid #146386: pGEX-CS-SpAgo1_G
Purpose: Bacterial Expression of SpAgo1
Depositing lab: Elisa Izaurralde. Depositing organization: Max Planck Institute for Developmental Biology.
Backbone
  Vector backbone: pGEX-1
  Vector type: Bacterial Expression
Growth in bacteria
  Bacterial resistance: Ampicillin, 100 μg/mL
  Growth temperature: 37°C
  Growth strain: DH5alpha
  Copy number: Low Copy
Gene/Insert
  Gene/Insert name: SpAgo1
  Species: S. pombe (fission yeast)
  Cloning method: Unknown
Terms and licenses: Academic/Nonprofit Terms; Industry Terms: Not Available to Industry
Depositor comments: ORF extracted from NCBI: NM_0010022775.1. Plasmids from this collection were made available to the research community and donated after the lab closed. Please note that the sequence provided by the depositing laboratory may be theoretical/predicted or based on Sanger sequencing results. There may be discrepancies between sequencing results obtained by Addgene and the depositor sequence. If an Addgene verified sequence is not available, please contact before placing your order to request that our lab fully sequence the plasmid.
How to cite: pGEX-CS-SpAgo1_G was a gift from Elisa Izaurralde (Addgene plasmid # 146386 ; http://n2t.net/addgene:146386 ; RRID:Addgene_146386)
