[The description below was written by a language model from this plasmid's Addgene catalogue record and pLannotate feature annotations shown in this document.]
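Description:
pGEX-CS-SpAgo1_G is a 7,458 nt bacterial expression plasmid built on a pGEX-1-type backbone for producing the Schizosaccharomyces pombe Argonaute protein Ago1 in E. coli. It replicates from a ColE1/pMB1-family origin and is selected with ampicillin through the β-lactamase (AmpR) gene and its own promoter. The catalogue lists it as low copy, although only short fragments of rop and the pBR322 bom region are annotated.

The expression cassette is driven by the tac promoter, a strong trp/lac hybrid, followed by a lac operator. A plasmid-borne lacI gene under the lacIq promoter supplies abundant lac repressor, so transcription stays repressed until it is induced with IPTG or lactose. Downstream lies the Schistosoma japonicum glutathione S-transferase coding sequence (annotated as a fragment). It is followed after a short linker region by the ago1 open reading frame, an arrangement consistent with an N-terminal GST–Ago1 fusion that could be captured on glutathione resin. The record does not say what the linker encodes, such as a protease cleavage site, and the cloning method is given as unknown. Remnants typical of pGEX vectors are also present, namely a lac promoter/operator with CAP site and lacZα segment after lacI, and a small E. coli yciV fragment spanning the sequence origin.

Ago1 is the fission yeast Argonaute of the RNA interference pathway, involved in heterochromatin formation and centromeric silencing. The stated purpose is simply bacterial expression of SpAgo1, and no particular downstream use is given. The depositor notes that the supplied sequence may be theoretical or predicted rather than fully verified.
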