Features (pLannotate 1.2.2; 17 found; start..end, strand, type, name):
    183..211     +  promoter       tac promoter: strong E. coli promoter; hybrid between the trp and lac UV5 promoters
    219..235     +  protein_bind   lac operator: The lac repressor binds to the lac operator to inhibit transcription in E. coli. This inhibition can be relieved by adding lactose or isopropyl-β-D-thiogalactopyranoside (IPTG). lac repressor encoded by lacI
    258..903     +  CDS            GST (fragment): glutathione S-transferase from Schistosoma japonicum
    935..3436    +  CDS            ago1: AGO1_SCHPO - Also known as csp9. Experimental evidence at protein level: Swiss-Prot protein existence level 1. Required for G1 arrest and mating in response to nitrogen starvation. Ago1 regulation of cytokinesis and cell cycle checkpoints occurs downstream of dcr1. Required, indirectly, for regulated hyperphosphorylation of cdc2. Has a role in the RNA interference (RNAi) pathway which is important for heterochromatin formation, accurate chromosome segregation, centromere cohesion and telomere function during mitosis and meiosis. Required for silencing at the centromeres and for initiation of t
   3475..3514    +  CDS            rop (fragment): Rop protein, which maintains plasmids at low copy number; rop
   3616..3656    +  misc_feature   bom (fragment): basis of mobility region from pBR322
   3761..3865    +  promoter       AmpR promoter: bla
   3866..4726    +  CDS            AmpR: β-lactamase; bla; confers resistance to ampicillin, carbenicillin, and related antibiotics
   4897..5485    +  rep_origin     ori: high-copy-number ColE1/pMB1/pBR322/pUC origin of replication
   5671..5722    -  misc_feature   bom (fragment): basis of mobility region from pBR322
   5729..5806    +  promoter       lacIq promoter: lacI (mutant); In the lacIq allele, a single base change in the promoter boosts expression of the lacI gene about 10-fold.
   5807..6889    +  CDS            lacI: lac repressor; lacI; The lac repressor binds to the lac operator to inhibit transcription in E. coli. This inhibition can be relieved by adding lactose or isopropyl-β-D-thiogalactopyranoside (IPTG).
   6902..6923    +  protein_bind   CAP binding site: CAP binding activates transcription in the presence of cAMP. E. coli catabolite activator protein
   6938..6968    +  promoter       lac promoter: promoter for the E. coli lac operon
   6976..6992    +  protein_bind   lac operator: The lac repressor binds to the lac operator to inhibit transcription in E. coli. This inhibition can be relieved by adding lactose or isopropyl-β-D-thiogalactopyranoside (IPTG). lac repressor encoded by lacI
   7012..7185    +  CDS            lacZα: LacZα fragment of β-galactosidase; lacZ fragment
   7449..107     -  CDS            yciV (fragment) (across the origin): RNAAM_ECOLI - Also known as trpH From Escherichia coli (strain K12).
>Addgene plasmid #146386 | pGEX-CS-SpAgo1_G | depositor full sequence | sequence record 288831 | Full Sequence
AGCTTATCGACTGCACGGTGCACCAATGCTTCTGGCGTCAGGCAGCCATCGGAAGCTGTGGTATGGCTGT
GCAGGTCGTAAATCACTGCATAATTCGTGTCGCTCAAGGCGCACTCCCGTTCTGGATAATGTTTTTTGCG
CCGACATCATAACGGTTCTGGCAAATATTCTGAAATGAGCTGTTGACAATTAATCATCGGCTCGTATAAT
GTGTGGAATTGTGAGCGGATAACAATTTCACACAGGAAACAGTATTCATGTCCCCTATACTAGGTTATTG
GAAAATTAAGGGCCTTGTGCAACCCACTCGACTTCTTTTGGAATATCTTGAAGAAAAATATGAAGAGCAT
TTGTATGAGCGCGATGAAGGTGATAAATGGCGAAACAAAAAGTTTGAATTGGGTTTGGAGTTTCCCAATC
TTCCTTATTATATTGATGGTGATGTTAAATTAACACAGTCTATGGCCATCATACGTTATATAGCTGACAA
GCACAACATGTTGGGTGGTTGTCCAAAAGAGCGTGCAGAGATTTCAATGCTTGAAGGAGCGGTTTTGGAT
ATTAGATACGGTGTTTCGAGAATTGCATATAGTAAAGACTTTGAAACTCTCAAAGTTGATTTTCTTAGCA
AGCTACCTGAAATGCTGAAAATGTTCGAAGATCGTTTATGTCATAAAACATATTTAAATGGTGATCATGT
AACCCATCCTGACTTCATGTTGTATGACGCTCTTGATGTTGTTTTATACATGGACCCAATGTGCCTGGAT
GCGTTCCCAAAATTAGTTTGTTTTAAAAAACGTATTGAAGCTATCCCACAAATTGATAAGTACTTGAAAT
CCAGCAAGTATATAGCATGGCCTTTGCAGGGCTGGCAAGCCACGTTTGGTGGTGGCGACCATCTCGAGAA
TCTTTATTTTAGGGCGCCATGGCAATGTCGTATAAACCAAGCTCAGAAATAGCTTTACGTCCCGGTTATG
GAGGGTTGGGCAAGCAGATTACTTTGAAAGCTAACTTTTTTCAAATCATTTCTTTACCTAACGAGACTAT
CAACCAGTATCATGTCATAGTAGGTGATGGTTCACGTGTCCCACGAAAGCAATCCCAGTTGATTTGGAAT
TCTAAAGAAGTTAAACAGTATTTTGGATCTTCCTGGATGAATTCTGTTTATGATGGGCGAAGCATGTGTT
GGTCTAAAGGTGATATTGCTGATGGCACCATCAAGGTAAACATAGGCAGTGAGTCGCACCCTCGAGAAAT
TGAATTCTCTATTCAAAAATCATCTAAAATTAATTTGCATACTCTTAGCCAGTTTGTAAACTCAAAGTAT
TCTTCGGATCCGCAAGTTCTAAGCAGTATAATGTTTCTGGATTTGCTGTTAAAGAAGAAACCATCTGAGA
CTTTGTTTGGCTTCATGCATTCTTTTTTTACAGGTGAAAACGGAGTTTCACTTGGAGGTGGAGTAGAGGC
TTGGAAAGGGTTTTACCAGTCTATACGACCGAATCAGGGTTTCATGTCTGTTAATGTAGATATATCTTCG
AGTGCATTTTGGCGTAATGATTCTTTACTTCAGATCCTTATGGAATACACAGATTGCTCGAACGTTAGAG
ACTTAACACGTTTTGACCTAAAACGTCTTTCCCGCAAGTTTCGGTTTCTAAAGGTGACCTGTCAGCATCG
CAATAATGTCGGTACTGACCTGGCGAATAGAGTTTATTCCATCGAGGGATTTTCCTCAAAAAGTGCCAGT
GATAGCTTTTTTGTTCGCCGTCTTAATGGTGAAGAGCAAAAAATCTCTGTAGCTGAATACTTTCTTGAAA
ATCACAATGTTCGTTTGCAATATCCTAACCTACCTTGCATATTAGTAAAGAACGGGGCGATGCTTCCTAT
TGAATTCTGTTTTGTTGTAAAAGGTCAGAGATATACTGCAAAACTGAATAGTGATCAAACTGCCAACATG
ATCCGTTTTGCGGTCCAACGACCTTTCGAACGTGTCCAGCAAATCGATGATTTTGTCCATCAGATGGATT
GGGATACAGATCCCTACCTAACCCAATATGGTATGAAAATTCAGAAAAAGATGCTCGAAGTTCCAGCTCG
TGTTTTAGAAACTCCTTCTATTCGTTACGGAGGAGATTGCATTGAGCGTCCCGTTAGTGGACGTTGGAAT
TTACGTGGTAAACGGTTCCTTGATCCGCCGAGGGCTCCTATTAGATCTTGGGCTGTAATGTGTTTTACTT
CAACGCGTAGACTCCCTATGAGGGGTATTGAAAATTTCCTGCAAACATATGTACAAACACTCACTTCGTT
GGGAATTAATTTTGTTATGAAAAAACCTCCAGTTTTGTATGCAGATATTAGAGGGAGTGTTGAAGAACTA
TGTATAACGTTATATAAAAAAGCTGAACAGGTTGGTAATGCTCCTCCTGACTATCTCTTTTTTATTTTGG
ATAAAAATTCGCCTGAACCATATGGTTCCATTAAACGTGTTTGCAATACTATGTTAGGGGTTCCTTCTCA
ATGTGCTATTAGCAAACATATTTTACAAAGCAAGCCCCAATACTGTGCAAACTTAGGCATGAAGATTAAT
GTCAAGGTTGGAGGAATTAATTGCTCGTTGATACCCAAATCCAACCCTTTGGGAAATGTTCCTACTCTTA
TTCTTGGTGGAGATGTTTATCACCCTGGGGTTGGTGCAACAGGTGTTTCGATTGCTTCAATTGTGGCATC
GGTAGACCTAAATGGCTGCAAGTATACGGCTGTTTCACGTTCCCAACCTCGTCATCAAGAAGTGATTGAA
GGAATGAAGGATATCGTGGTATATCTATTGCAAGGGTTTAGGGCAATGACTAAACAACAACCACAACGTA
TTATCTATTTCCGTGACGGTACCTCGGAAGGACAATTTTTATCAGTAATAAACGATGAGCTTTCTCAGAT
TAAAGAAGCGTGTCATAGTCTATCACCAAAATACAATCCAAAGATTCTAGTATGCACAACGCAGAAGAGA
CATCACGCTCGTTTCTTCATTAAGAACAAATCCGACGGAGATAGAAATGGAAATCCCCTCCCTGGTACAA
TTATTGAAAAGCATGTTACTCACCCCTATCAGTACGATTTTTACCTTATATCCCACCCATCTCTGCAAGG
CGTTTCGGTCCCAGTTCACTACACGGTTTTGCACGACGAAATTCAGATGCCACCGGACCAATTCCAAACA
CTGTGTTATAATCTTTGTTATGTTTATGCAAGAGCAACAAGTGCTGTTTCCTTGGTTCCACCTGTTTATT
ATGCGCATTTGGTTAGTAACTTAGCCCGTTATCAAGACGTGACAGCCGATGATACTTTTGTTGAGACATC
AGAAGCATCAATGGATCAAGAAGTAAAGCCGCTTTTAGCTCTATCAAGTAAATTGAAAACAAAGATGTGG
TATATGTGAGGATCCCCGGGAATTCATCGTGACTGACTGACGATCTGCCTCGCGCGTTTCGGTGATGACG
GTGAAAACCTCTGACACATGCAGCTCCCGGAGACGGTCACAGCTTGTCTGTAAGCGGATGCCGGGAGCAG
ACAAGCCCGTCAGGGCGCGTCAGCGGGTGTTGGCGGGTGTCGGGGCGCAGCCATGACCCAGTCACGTAGC
GATAGCGGAGTGTATAATTCTTGAAGACGAAAGGGCCTCGTGATACGCCTATTTTTATAGGTTAATGTCA
TGATAATAATGGTTTCTTAGACGTCAGGTGGCACTTTTCGGGGAAATGTGCGCGGAACCCCTATTTGTTT
ATTTTTCTAAATACATTCAAATATGTATCCGCTCATGAGACAATAACCCTGATAAATGCTTCAATAATAT
TGAAAAAGGAAGAGTATGAGTATTCAACATTTCCGTGTCGCCCTTATTCCCTTTTTTGCGGCATTTTGCC
TTCCTGTTTTTGCTCACCCAGAAACGCTGGTGAAAGTAAAAGATGCTGAAGATCAGTTGGGTGCACGAGT
GGGTTACATCGAACTGGATCTCAACAGCGGTAAGATCCTTGAGAGTTTTCGCCCCGAAGAACGTTTTCCA
ATGATGAGCACTTTTAAAGTTCTGCTATGTGGCGCGGTATTATCCCGTGTTGACGCCGGGCAAGAGCAAC
TCGGTCGCCGCATACACTATTCTCAGAATGACTTGGTTGAGTACTCACCAGTCACAGAAAAGCATCTTAC
GGATGGCATGACAGTAAGAGAATTATGCAGTGCTGCCATAACCATGAGTGATAACACTGCGGCCAACTTA
CTTCTGACAACGATCGGAGGACCGAAGGAGCTAACCGCTTTTTTGCACAACATGGGGGATCATGTAACTC
GCCTTGATCGTTGGGAACCGGAGCTGAATGAAGCCATACCAAACGACGAGCGTGACACCACGATGCCTGC
AGCAATGGCAACAACGTTGCGCAAACTATTAACTGGCGAACTACTTACTCTAGCTTCCCGGCAACAATTA
ATAGACTGGATGGAGGCGGATAAAGTTGCAGGACCACTTCTGCGCTCGGCCCTTCCGGCTGGCTGGTTTA
TTGCTGATAAATCTGGAGCCGGTGAGCGTGGGTCTCGCGGTATCATTGCAGCACTGGGGCCAGATGGTAA
GCCCTCCCGTATCGTAGTTATCTACACGACGGGGAGTCAGGCAACTATGGATGAACGAAATAGACAGATC
GCTGAGATAGGTGCCTCACTGATTAAGCATTGGTAACTGTCAGACCAAGTTTACTCATATATACTTTAGA
TTGATTTAAAACTTCATTTTTAATTTAAAAGGATCTAGGTGAAGATCCTTTTTGATAATCTCATGACCAA
AATCCCTTAACGTGAGTTTTCGTTCCACTGAGCGTCAGACCCCGTAGAAAAGATCAAAGGATCTTCTTGA
GATCCTTTTTTTCTGCGCGTAATCTGCTGCTTGCAAACAAAAAAACCACCGCTACCAGCGGTGGTTTGTT
TGCCGGATCAAGAGCTACCAACTCTTTTTCCGAAGGTAACTGGCTTCAGCAGAGCGCAGATACCAAATAC
TGTCCTTCTAGTGTAGCCGTAGTTAGGCCACCACTTCAAGAACTCTGTAGCACCGCCTACATACCTCGCT
CTGCTAATCCTGTTACCAGTGGCTGCTGCCAGTGGCGATAAGTCGTGTCTTACCGGGTTGGACTCAAGAC
GATAGTTACCGGATAAGGCGCAGCGGTCGGGCTGAACGGGGGGTTCGTGCACACAGCCCAGCTTGGAGCG
AACGACCTACACCGAACTGAGATACCTACAGCGTGAGCTATGAGAAAGCGCCACGCTTCCCGAAGGGAGA
AAGGCGGACAGGTATCCGGTAAGCGGCAGGGTCGGAACAGGAGAGCGCACGAGGGAGCTTCCAGGGGGAA
ACGCCTGGTATCTTTATAGTCCTGTCGGGTTTCGCCACCTCTGACTTGAGCGTCGATTTTTGTGATGCTC
GTCAGGGGGGCGGAGCCTATGGAAAAACGCCAGCAACGCGGCCTTTTTACGGTTCCTGGCCTTTTGCTGG
CCTTTTGCTCACATGTTCTTTCCTGCGTTATCCCCTGATTCTGTGGATAACCGTATTACCGCCTTTGAGT
GAGCTGATACCGCTCGCCGCAGCCGAACGACCGAGCGCAGCGAGTCAGTGAGCGAGGAAGCGGAAGAGCG
CCTGATGCGGTATTTTCTCCTTACGCATCTGTGCGGTATTTCACACCGCATAAATTCCGACACCATCGAA
TGGTGCAAAACCTTTCGCGGTATGGCATGATAGCGCCCGGAAGAGAGTCAATTCAGGGTGGTGAATGTGA
AACCAGTAACGTTATACGATGTCGCAGAGTATGCCGGTGTCTCTTATCAGACCGTTTCCCGCGTGGTGAA
CCAGGCCAGCCACGTTTCTGCGAAAACGCGGGAAAAAGTGGAAGCGGCGATGGCGGAGCTGAATTACATT
CCCAACCGCGTGGCACAACAACTGGCGGGCAAACAGTCGTTGCTGATTGGCGTTGCCACCTCCAGTCTGG
CCCTGCACGCGCCGTCGCAAATTGTCGCGGCGATTAAATCTCGCGCCGATCAACTGGGTGCCAGCGTGGT
GGTGTCGATGGTAGAACGAAGCGGCGTCGAAGCCTGTAAAGCGGCGGTGCACAATCTTCTCGCGCAACGC
GTCAGTGGGCTGATCATTAACTATCCGCTGGATGACCAGGATGCCATTGCTGTGGAAGCTGCCTGCACTA
ATGTTCCGGCGTTATTTCTTGATGTCTCTGACCAGACACCCATCAACAGTATTATTTTCTCCCATGAAGA
CGGTACGCGACTGGGCGTGGAGCATCTGGTCGCATTGGGTCACCAGCAAATCGCGCTGTTAGCGGGCCCA
TTAAGTTCTGTCTCGGCGCGTCTGCGTCTGGCTGGCTGGCATAAATATCTCACTCGCAATCAAATTCAGC
CGATAGCGGAACGGGAAGGCGACTGGAGTGCCATGTCCGGTTTTCAACAAACCATGCAAATGCTGAATGA
GGGCATCGTTCCCACTGCGATGCTGGTTGCCAACGATCAGATGGCGCTGGGCGCAATGCGCGCCATTACC
GAGTCCGGGCTGCGCGTTGGTGCGGATATCTCGGTAGTGGGATACGACGATACCGAAGACAGCTCATGTT
ATATCCCGCCGTCAACCACCATCAAACAGGATTTTCGCCTGCTGGGGCAAACCAGCGTGGACCGCTTGCT
GCAACTCTCTCAGGGCCAGGCGGTGAAGGGCAATCAGCTGTTGCCCGTCTCACTGGTGAAAAGAAAAACC
ACCCTGGCGCCCAATACGCAAACCGCCTCTCCCCGCGCGTTGGCCGATTCATTAATGCAGCTGGCACGAC
AGGTTTCCCGACTGGAAAGCGGGCAGTGAGCGCAACGCAATTAATGTGAGTTAGCTCACTCATTAGGCAC
CCCAGGCTTTACACTTTATGCTTCCGGCTCGTATGTTGTGTGGAATTGTGAGCGGATAACAATTTCACAC
AGGAAACAGCTATGACCATGATTACGGATTCACTGGCCGTCGTTTTACAACGTCGTGACTGGGAAAACCC
TGGCGTTACCCAACTTAATCGCCTTGCAGCACATCCCCCTTTCGCCAGCTGGCGTAATAGCGAAGAGGCC
CGCACCGATCGCCCTTCCCAACAGTTGCGCAGCCTGAATGGCGAATGGCGCTTTGCCTGGTTTCCGGCAC
CAGAAGCGGTGCCGGAAAGCTGGCTGGAGTGCGATCTTCCTGAGGCCGATACTGTCGTCGTCCCCTCAAA
CTGGCAGATGCACGGTTACGATGCGCCCATCTACACCAACGTAACCTATCCCATTACGGTCAATCCGCCG
TTTGTTCCCACGGAGAATCCGACGGGTTGTTACTCGCTCACATTTAATGTTGATGAAAGCTGGCTACAGG
AAGGCCAGACGCGAATTATTTTTGATGGCGTTGGAATT
